>Addgene plasmid #226477 | POC1536 | addgene full sequence | sequence record 463787 | Addgene NGS Result
CACTCTGTGGTGCAGTACCTCTCACGACTTGGTCTCGAAGTGAGTGACCTTATAAGCAAGAAGGAATGAT
AGCTTGAAACAATAGCCAAGGAAGTTAGAGTCACAAGATGTTTCATTCTCTATAGAAACTAAAAATAACA
TCTTAACATATGTCCCTGAGTTGTTTTTCAGAAACATGGATTCCCTCCTAATAGATCCACTGACAGGGAG
ACCTTATAAAGGGGAAACTGAGAACTGAACTCTGACCGCCGTTCTTTGTTCTAAATTTCTTCCTGAGGGA
CCTGGAGAGAGTCAAGCCCACAGGCCAGGCCTGAACATTCCTCTCCTTTGCTTCCTTATCTATCACAAAT
CAGAGAATCTTTAAATCTACCTAAGACCTGTAAGCTCCAAAAAAAAGCCGCAAAGGATACAAATAAGAAG
TTTACAAAAGATATAGATTTAAAAAAAAAAACAGAAATTCTGGAATTAAAGAATTCATGACATGAAATTC
CAAATACATTTGAAAGCTTCAACAACATACTAGACACAGCTAATTTTTTTTTTTTTTTTTGTATTTTTAG
TAGAGACGGGATTTCACCAAGTTGGCCAGGATGGTCTCAATCTCTTGACATCATGATCCACCCACCTCAG
CCTCCCAAAGTGCTGGGATTACAGGTGTGAGCCACTGTGCCCAGCTCTAACAGCAGATTTCTTAGCAGAA
ACCTGAAGGAAAAGAACTGCCAAGCCAAGAGTCTACAGGAAATGCTCAAGAAAGTCCTAAACCTGGAATT
GAAACGACATTTTCAACATTTCCACATTATCACCATGAAAACATACACAAGTATAAAACTCACTGGTAAA
GCAATCACACAAAAGAGGAAGAGAAAGGTCTCAAATGGTCCTACTACAGAAATCCACCAAACCATAATGA
CACCTGGCCCACCCAGGGCGGAAAACTGCTTAAAGTCGTTCTTAAACCACAAACAATAGCATGAGTGATC
TGTGCCTTAAGGACATGCCGAGACCAAGTCGTGAGAGGTACTGCACCACGAAGTGTGCGGCCGCCTTCAG
CGGCCGCACGAATAAATACCTGTGACGGAAGATCACTTCGCAGAATAAATAAATCCTGGTGTCCCTGTTG
ATACCGGGAAGCCCTGGGCCAACTTTTGGCGAAAATGAGACGTTGATCGGCACGTAAGAGGTTCCAACTT
TCACCATAATGAAATAAGATCACTACCGGGCGTATTTTTTGAGTTATCGAGATTTTCAGGAGCTAAGGAA
GCTAAAATGGAGAAAAAAATCACTGGATATACCACCGTTGATATATCCCAATGGCATCGTAAAGAACATT
TTGAGGCATTTCAGTCAGTTGCTCAATGTACCTATAACCAGACCGTTCAGCTGGATATTACGGCCTTTTT
AAAGACCGTAAAGAAAAATAAGCACAAGTTTTATCCGGCCTTTATTCACATTCTTGCCCGCCTGATGAAT
GCTCATCCGGAGTTCCGTATGGCAATGAAAGACGGTGAGCTGGTGATATGGGATAGTGTTCACCCTTGTT
ACACCGTTTTCCATGAGCAAACTGAAACGTTTTCATCGCTCTGGAGTGAATACCACGACGATTTCCGGCA
GTTTCTACACATATATTCGCAAGATGTGGCGTGTTACGGTGAAAACCTGGCCTATTTCCCTAAAGGGTTT
ATTGAGAATATGTTTTTCGTCTCAGCCAATCCCTGGGTGAGTTTCACCAGTTTTGATTTAAACGTGGCCA
ATATGGACAACTTCTTCGCCCCCGTTTTCACCATGGGCAAATATTATACGCAAGGCGACAAGGTGCTGAT
GCCGCTGGCGATTCAGGTTCATCATGCCGTTTGTGATGGCTTCCATGTCGGCAGAATGCTTAATGAATTA
CAACAGTACTGCGATGAGTGGCAGGGCGGGGCGTAAGAGCCTGTTTAATAAGATGATCTTCTTGAGATCG
TTTTGGTCTGCGCGTAATCTCTTGCTCTGAAAACGAAAAAACCGCCTTGCAGGGCGGTTTTTCGAAGGTT
CTCTGAGCTACCAACTCTTTGAACCGAGGTAACTGGCTTGGAGGAGCGCAGTCACCAAAACTTGTCCTTT
CAGTTTAGCCTTAACCGGCGCATGACTTCAAGACTAACTCCTCTAAATCAATTACCAGTGGCTGCTGCCA
GTGGTGCTTTTGCATGTCTTTCCGGGTTGGACTCAAGACGATAGTTACCGGATAAGGCGCAGCGGTCGGA
CTGAACGGGGGGTTCGTGCATACAGTCCAGCTTGGAGCGAACTGCCTACCCGGAACTGAGTGTCAGGCGT
GGAATGAGACAAACGCGGCCATAACAGCGGAATGACACCGGTAAACCGAAAGGCAGGAACAGGAGAGCGC
ACGAGGGAGCCGCCAGGGGGAAACGCCTGGTATCTTTATAGTCCTGTCGGGTTTCGCCACCACTGATTTG
AGCGTCAGATTTCGTGATGCTTGTCAGGGGGGCGGAGCCTATGGAAAAACGGCTTTGCCGCGGCCCTCTC
ACTTCCCTGTTAAGTATCTTCCTGGCATCTTCCAGGAAATCTCCGCCCCGTTCGTAAGCCATTTCCGCTC
GCCGCAGTCGAACGACCGAGCGTAGCGAGTCAGTGAGCGAGGAAGCGGAATATATCCTGTATCACATATT
CTGCTGACGCACCGGTGCAGCCTTTTTTCTCCTGCCACATGAAGCACTTCACTGACACCCTCATCAGTGC
CAACATAGTAAGCCAGTATACACTCCGCTAGCGCGCAAGCGGCCGCA
Features (pLannotate 1.2.2; 6 found; start..end, strand, type, name):
    617..691     -  CDS            C8orf17 (fragment): MOST1_HUMAN - Experimental evidence at protein level: Swiss-Prot protein existence level 1. May be involved in cell survival, proliferation and progression of cancer cells. From Homo sapiens (Human).
   1164..1266    +  promoter       cat promoter: promoter of the E. coli cat gene encoding chloramphenicol acetyltransferase
   1267..1923    +  CDS            cat: CAT_ECOLX - Experimental evidence at protein level: Swiss-Prot protein existence level 1. This enzyme is an effector of chloramphenicol resistance in bacteria. From Escherichia coli. This protein is used as a marker in many commonly used cloning vectors, such as pACYC184.
   1952..2497    +  rep_origin     p15A ori: Plasmids containing the medium-copy-number p15A origin of replication can be propagated in E. coli cells that contain a second plasmid with the ColE1 origin.
   2585..2640    +  rep_origin     RSF ori (fragment): Plasmids containing the RSF 1030 origin of replication can be propagated in E. coli cells that contain additional plasmids with compatible origins.
   2739..2760    -  misc_feature   bom (fragment): basis of mobility region from pBR322
