[The description below was written by a language model from this plasmid's Addgene catalogue record and pLannotate feature annotations shown in this document.]
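Description:
POC1536 (pMOLC360_VM_I2) is a small bacterial cloning plasmid of about 2.8 kb that serves as an insert donor in the UniClo system for scarless hierarchical DNA assembly. It is built on a self-made 1.8 kb backbone, pMXLC. The feature table shows that the backbone consists mainly of the cat promoter driving the chloramphenicol acetyltransferase gene, for chloramphenicol selection, followed by a p15A origin of replication. p15A is compatible with ColE1-type plasmids, and the record lists the plasmid as low copy. Short fragments annotated as an RSF origin and a pBR322 bom region lie near the p15A origin and are probably sequence-similarity hits rather than separate functional elements. Although it is catalogued as a bacterial expression vector, no promoter driving the insert is annotated, and the plasmid appears to act as a fragment carrier.

The payload is a 957 bp DNA fragment called I2, described as a modified fragment of the human MICA gene and flanked by BsaI sites. The BsaI sites and the insert itself are not annotated in the feature table. The only hit in that region is a short match to C8orf17, which is most likely incidental. BsaI is a type IIS enzyme that cuts outside its recognition sequence, so it can release the fragment with custom overhangs for seamless ligation. The stated purpose is to assemble I2 into the recipient vector POC1518 (pMOBK360_VL) using site-selective methylation protection, in which methylation of chosen recognition sites prevents the enzyme from cutting them. The record does not say which sites are protected or how methylation is applied. The depositor recommends the DH10B strain for use of this plasmid.
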