Addgene plasmid #226477: POC1536
Purpose: pMOLC360_VM_I2 (Chloramphenicol R) containing the insert I2 to be assembled in POC1518 (pMOBK360_VL) using the site-selective methylation protection
Depositing lab: Christopher A. O'Callaghan. Depositing organization: University of Oxford. Publication: UniClo: scarless hierarchical DNA assembly without sequence constraint. Flores-Fernandez CN, Lin D, Robins K, O'Callaghan CA. Nucleic Acids Res. 2025 Jun 20;53(12):gkaf548. doi: 10.1093/nar/gkaf548. PubMed 40548934.
Backbone
  Vector backbone: pMXLC
  Backbone manufacturer: Self-made
  Backbone size w/o insert (bp): 1820
  Total vector size (bp): 2775
  Vector type: Bacterial Expression
Growth in bacteria
  Bacterial resistance: Chloramphenicol, 25 μg/mL
  Growth temperature: 37°C
  Growth strain: DH5alpha
  Copy number: Low Copy
Gene/Insert
  Gene/Insert name: DNA fragment flanked by BsaI sites (alt name: MICA gene fragment modified)
  Species: H. sapiens (human)
  Insert size (bp): 957
Terms and licenses: Academic/Nonprofit Terms; Industry Terms: Not Available to Industry
Depositor comments: The DH10B strain should be used for expression of this plasmid.
How to cite: POC1536 was a gift from Christopher A. O'Callaghan (Addgene plasmid # 226477 ; http://n2t.net/addgene:226477 ; RRID:Addgene_226477)
